>Addgene plasmid #22876 | pEGFP-C1-hAtg101 | addgene full sequence | sequence record 483541 | Addgene NGS Result
TAATAGTAATCAATTACGGGGTCATTAGTTCATAGCCCATATATGGAGTTCCGCGTTACATAACTTACGG
TAAATGGCCCGCCTGGCTGACCGCCCAACGACCCCCGCCCATTGACGTCAATAATGACGTATGTTCCCAT
AGTAACGCCAATAGGGACTTTCCATTGACGTCAATGGGTGGAGTATTTACGGTAAACTGCCCACTTGGCA
GTACATCAAGTGTATCATATGCCAAGTACGCCCCCTATTGACGTCAATGACGGTAAATGGCCCGCCTGGC
ATTATGCCCAGTACATGACCTTATGGGACTTTCCTACTTGGCAGTACATCTACGTATTAGTCATCGCTAT
TACCATGGTGATGCGGTTTTGGCAGTACATCAATGGGCGTGGATAGCGGTTTGACTCACGGGGATTTCCA
AGTCTCCACCCCATTGACGTCAATGGGAGTTTGTTTTGGCACCAAAATCAACGGGACTTTCCAAAATGTC
GTAACAACTCCGCCCCATTGACGCAAATGGGCGGTAGGCGTGTACGGTGGGAGGTCTATATAAGCAGAGC
TGGTTTAGTGAACCGTCAGATCCGCTAGCGCTACCGGTCGCCACCATGGTGAGCAAGGGCGAGGAGCTGT
TCACCGGGGTGGTGCCCATCCTGGTCGAGCTGGACGGCGACGTAAACGGCCACAAGTTCAGCGTGTCCGG
CGAGGGCGAGGGCGATGCCACCTACGGCAAGCTGACCCTGAAGTTCATCTGCACCACCGGCAAGCTGCCC
GTGCCCTGGCCCACCCTCGTGACCACCCTGACCTACGGCGTGCAGTGCTTCAGCCGCTACCCCGACCACA
TGAAGCAGCACGACTTCTTCAAGTCCGCCATGCCCGAAGGCTACGTCCAGGAGCGCACCATCTTCTTCAA
GGACGACGGCAACTACAAGACCCGCGCCGAGGTGAAGTTCGAGGGCGACACCCTGGTGAACCGCATCGAG
CTGAAGGGCATCGACTTCAAGGAGGACGGCAACATCCTGGGGCACAAGCTGGAGTACAACTACAACAGCC
ACAACGTCTATATCATGGCCGACAAGCAGAAGAACGGCATCAAGGTGAACTTCAAGATCCGCCACAACAT
CGAGGACGGCAGCGTGCAGCTCGCCGACCACTACCAGCAGAACACCCCCATCGGCGACGGCCCCGTGCTG
CTGCCCGACAACCACTACCTGAGCACCCAGTCCGCCCTGAGCAAAGACCCCAACGAGAAGCGCGATCACA
TGGTCCTGCTGGAGTTCGTGACCGCCGCCGGGATCACTCTCGGCATGGACGAGCTGTACAAGTCCGGACT
CAGATCTCGAGCTCAAGCTTCGAATTCTGCAGTCGACGGTACCGCGGGCCCGGGATCCATGAACTGTCGC
TCGGAGGTGCTGGAGGTGTCGGTGGAGGGGCGGCAGGTGGAGGAGGCCATGCTGGCTGTGCTGCACACGG
TGCTTCTGCACCGCAGCACAGGCAAGTTCCACTACAAGAAGGAGGGCACCTACTCCATTGGCACCGTGGG
CACCCAGGATGTTGACTGTGACTTCATCGACTTCACTTATGTGCGTGTCTCTTCTGAGGAACTGGATCGT
GCCCTGCGCAAGGTTGTTGGGGAGTTCAAGGATGCACTGCGCAACTCTGGTGGCGATGGGCTGGGGCAGA
TGTCCTTGGAGTTCTACCAGAAGAAGAAGTCTCGCTGGCCATTCTCAGACGAGTGCATCCCATGGGAAGT
GTGGACGGTCAAGGTGCATGTGGTAGCCCTGGCCACGGAGCAGGAGCGGCAGATCTGCCGGGAGAAGGTG
GGTGAGAAACTCTGCGAGAAGATCATCAACATCGTGGAGGTGATGAATCGGCATGAGTACTTGCCCAAGA
TGCCCACACAGTCGGAGGTGGATAACGTGTTTGACACAGGCTTGCGGGACGTGCAGCCCTACCTGTACAA
GATCTCCTTCCAGATCACTGATGCCCTGGGCACCTCAGTCACCACCACCATGCGCAGGCTCATCAAAGAC
ACCCTTGCCCTCTGAGCGTCGCTGGATCTCTGGGAGCTCCTTGATGGGATCCACCGGATCTAGATAACTG
ATCATAATCAGCCATACCACATTTGTAGAGGTTTTACTTGCTTTAAAAAACCTCCCACACCTCCCCCTGA
ACCTGAAACATAAAATGAATGCAATTGTTGTTGTTAACTTGTTTATTGCAGCTTATAATGGTTACAAATA
AAGCAATAGCATCACAAATTTCACAAATAAAGCATTTTTTTCACTGCATTCTAGTTGTGGTTTGTCCAAA
CTCATCAATGTATCTTAACGCGTAAATTGTAAGCGTTAATATTTTGTTAAAATTCGCGTTAAATTTTTGT
TAAATCAGCTCATTTTTTAACCAATAGGCCGAAATCGGCAAAATCCCTTATAAATCAAAAGAATAGACCG
AGATAGGGT
[37 nt withheld, positions 2460-2496]
AAAGAACGTGGACTCCAACGTCAAAGG
[49 nt withheld, positions 2524-2572]
T
[91 nt withheld, positions 2574-2664]
G
[124 nt withheld, positions 2666-2789]
CAGGTGGCACTTTTCGGGGAAATGTGCGCGGAACCCCTATTTGTTTATTTTTCTAAATACATTCAAATAT
GTATCCGCTCATGAGACAATAACCCTGATAAATGCTTCAATAATATTGAAAAAGGAAGAGTCCTGAGGCG
GAAAGAACCAGCTGTGGAATGTGTGTCAGTTAGGGTGTGGAAAGTCCCCAGGCTCCCCAGCAGGCAGAAG
TATGCAAAGCATGCATCTCAATTAGTCAGCAACCAGGTGTGGAAAGTCCCCAGGCTCCCCAGCAGGCAGA
AGTATGCAAAGCATGCATCTCAATTAGTCAGCAACCATAGTCCCGCCCCTAACTCCGCCCATCCCGCCCC
TAACTCCGCCCAGTTCCGCCCATTCTCCGCCCCATGGCTGACTAATTTTTTTTATTTATGCAGAGGCCGA
GGCCGCCTCGGCCTCTGAGCTATTCCAGAAGTAGTGAGGAGGCTTTTTTGGAGGCCTAGGCTTTTGCAAA
GATCGATCAAGAGACAGGATGAGGATCGTTTCGCATGATTGAACAAGATGGATTGCACGCAGGTTCTCCG
GCCGCTTGGGTGGAGAGGCTATTCGGCTATGACTGGGCACAACAGACAATCGGCTGCTCTGATGCCGCCG
TGTTCCGGCTGTCAGCGCAGGGGCGCCCGGTTCTTTTTGTCAAGACCGACCTGTCCGGTGCCCTGAATGA
ACTGCAAGACGAGGCAGCGCGGCTATCGTGGCTGGCCACGACGGGCGTTCCTTGCGCAGCTGTGCTCGAC
GTTGTCACTGAAGCGGGAAGGGACTGGCTGCTATTGGGCGAAGTGCCGGGGCAGGATCTCCTGTCATCTC
ACCTTGCTCCTGCCGAGAAAGTATCCATCATGGCTGATGCAATGCGGCGGCTGCATACGCTTGATCCGGC
TACCTGCCCATTCGACCACCAAGCGAAACATCGCATCGAGCGAGCACGTACTCGGATGGAAGCCGGTCTT
GTCGATCAGGATGATCTGGACGAAGAGCATCAGGGGCTCGCGCCAGCCGAACTGTTCGCCAGGCTCAAGG
CGAGCATGCCCGACGGCGAGGATCTCGTCGTGACCCATGGCGATGCCTGCTTGCCGAATATCATGGTGGA
AAATGGCCGCTTTTCTGGATTCATCGACTGTGGCCGGCTGGGTGTGGCGGACCGCTATCAGGACATAGCG
TTGGCTACCCGTGATATTGCTGAAGAGCTTGGCGGCGAATGGGCTGACCGCTTCCTCGTGCTTTACGGTA
TCGCCGCTCCCGATTCGCAGCGCATCGCCTTCTATCGCCTTCTTGACGAGTTCTTCTGAGCGGGACTCTG
GGGTTCGAAATGACCGACCAAGCGACGCCCAACCTGCCATCACGAGATTTCGATTCCACCGCCGCCTTCT
ATGAAAGGTTGGGCTTCGGAATCGTTTTCCGGGACGCCGGCTGGATGATCCTCCAGCGCGGGGATCTCAT
GCTGGAGTTCTTCGCCCACCCTAGGGGGAGGCTAACTGAAACACGGAAGGAGACAATACCGGAAGGAACC
CGCGCTATGACGGCAATAAAAAGACAGAATAAAACGCACGGTGTTGGGTCGTTTGTTCATAAACGCGGGG
TTCGGTCCCAGGGCTGGCACTCTGTCGATACCCCACCGAGACCCCATTGGGGCCAATACGCCCGCGTTTC
TTCCTTTTCCCCACCCCACCCCCCAAGTTCGGGTGAAGGCCCAGGGCTCGCAGCCAACGTCGGGGCGGCA
GGCCCTGCCATAGCCTCAGGTTACTCATATATACTTTAGATTGATTTAAAACTTCATTTTTAATTTAAAA
GGATCTAGGTGAAGATCCTTTTTGATAATCTCATGACCAAAATCCCTTAACGTGAGTTTTCGTTCCACTG
AGCGTCAGACCCCGTAGAAAAGATCAAAGGATCTTCTTGAGATCCTTTTTTTCTGCGCGTAATCTGCTGC
TTGCAAACAAAAAAACCACCGCTACCAGCGGTGGTTTGTTTGCCGGATCAAGAGCTACCAACTCTTTTTC
CGAAGGTAACTGGCTTCAGCAGAGCGCAGATACCAAATACTGTTCTTCTAGTGTAGCCGTAGTTAGGCCA
CCACTTCAAGAACTCTGTAGCACCGCCTACATACCTCGCTCTGCTAATCCTGTTACCAGTGGCTGCTGCC
AGTGGCGATAAGTCGTGTCTTACCGGGTTGGACTCAAGACGATAGTTACCGGATAAGGCGCAGCGGTCGG
GCTGAACGGGGGGTTCGTGCACACAGCCCAGCTTGGAGCGAACGACCTACACCGAACTGAGATACCTACA
GCGTGAGCTATGAGAAAGCGCCACGCTTCCCGAAGGGAGAAAGGCGGACAGGTATCCGGTAAGCGGCAGG
GTCGGAACAGGAGAGCGCACGAGGGAGCTTCCAGGGGGAAACGCCTGGTATCTTTATAGTCCTGTCGGGT
TTCGCCACCTCTGACTTGAGCGTCGATTTTTGTGATGCTCGTCAGGGGGGCGGAGCCTATGGAAAAACGC
CAGCAACGCGGCCTTTTTACGGTTCCTGGCCTTTTGCTGGCCTTTTGCTCACATGTTCTTTCCTGCGTTA
TCCCCTGATTCTGTGGATAACCGTATTACCGCCATGCATTAGTTAT
Features (pLannotate 1.2.2; 15 found; start..end, strand, type, name):
     54..357     +  enhancer       CMV enhancer: human cytomegalovirus immediate early enhancer
    358..561     +  promoter       CMV promoter: human cytomegalovirus (CMV) immediate early promoter
    606..1322    +  CDS            EGFP: EGFP is a basic (constitutively fluorescent) green fluorescent protein published in 1996, derived from Aequorea victoria. It is reported to be a rapidly-maturing weak dimer with moderate acid sensitivity.
   1323..1388    +  misc_feature   MCS: multiple cloning site
   1389..2042    +  CDS            ATG101: ATGA1_HUMAN - Also known as C12orf44. Experimental evidence at protein level: Swiss-Prot protein existence level 1. Autophagy factor required for autophagosome formation. Stabilizes ATG13, protecting it from proteasomal degradation. From Homo sapiens (Human).
   2099..2183    +  CDS            large T antigen (fragment): large T antigen from SV40 (simian virus 40)
   2206..2327    +  polyA_signal   SV40 poly(A) signal: SV40 polyadenylation signal
   2361..2789    -  rep_origin     f1 ori (sequence partly withheld): f1 bacteriophage origin of replication; arrow indicates direction of (+) strand synthesis
   2816..2920    +  promoter       AmpR promoter: bla
   2922..3279    +  promoter       SV40 promoter: SV40 enhancer and early promoter
   3314..4108    +  CDS            NeoR/KanR: aminoglycoside phosphotransferase from Tn5; aph(3')-II (or nptII); confers resistance to neomycin, kanamycin, and G418 (Geneticin®)
   4129..4281    +  CDS            ble (fragment): BLE_KLEPN - Experimental evidence at protein level: Swiss-Prot protein existence level 1. Binding protein with a strong affinity to the bleomycin family of antibiotics. Binds to CL990; an antimitotic-antibiotic compound. From Klebsiella pneumoniae.
   4340..4387    +  polyA_signal   HSV TK poly(A) signal: herpes simplex virus thymidine kinase polyadenylation signal (Cole and Stacy, 1985)
   4478..4494    -  polyA_signal   bGH poly(A) signal (fragment): bovine growth hormone polyadenylation signal
   4716..5304    +  rep_origin     ori: high-copy-number ColE1/pMB1/pBR322/pUC origin of replication
