[The description below was written by a language model from this plasmid's Addgene catalogue record and pLannotate feature annotations shown in this document.]
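Description:
pEGFP-C1-hAtg101 is a mammalian expression plasmid built on the pEGFP-C1 backbone that produces human ATG101 (also known as C12orf44, the Atg13-interacting protein) fused at its N terminus to EGFP. The sequenced construct is about 5.4 kb. It replicates in E. coli from a high-copy ColE1/pUC-type origin and also carries an f1 phage origin. A single NeoR/KanR (Tn5 aminoglycoside phosphotransferase) gene serves both hosts. A bacterial bla-type promoter drives it for kanamycin selection in bacteria. The adjacent SV40 enhancer/early promoter, paired with an HSV TK polyadenylation signal, drives it in mammalian cells for G418 selection of stable transfectants. The short ble, bGH poly(A) and large T antigen fragments in the annotation appear to be partial matches to backbone sequence rather than functional elements.

The expression cassette consists of the human CMV immediate-early enhancer and promoter, followed by the EGFP coding sequence, the multiple cloning site acting as a linker, the ATG101 open reading frame of roughly 650 bp, and an SV40 polyadenylation signal. The insert was cloned into a BamHI site at both ends, and both sites are retained. Because the same enzyme flanks both ends, orientation is not enforced by the cloning scheme. The annotation shows the ATG101 coding sequence on the same strand as EGFP, directly downstream of the linker.

ATG101 is an autophagy factor required for autophagosome formation that binds and stabilises ATG13. A constitutively expressed GFP fusion such as this is suited to visualising the protein's localisation in living or fixed mammalian cells, and to interaction studies that use the GFP tag as a handle. The associated publication characterises Atg101 as an Atg13-interacting autophagy protein.
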