Addgene plasmid #22876: pEGFP-C1-hAtg101
Depositing lab: Noboru Mizushima. Depositing organization: University of Tokyo, Graduate School of Medicine. Publication: Atg101, a novel mammalian autophagy protein interacting with Atg13. Hosokawa N, Sasaki T, Iemura S, Natsume T, Hara T, Mizushima N. Autophagy. 2009 Oct . 5(7):973-9. 10.4161/auto.5.7.9296 PubMed 19597335.
Backbone
  Vector backbone: pEGFP-C1
  Backbone manufacturer: Sigma
  Backbone size w/o insert (bp): 4700
  Vector type: Mammalian Expression
  Selectable markers: Neomycin (select with G418)
Growth in bacteria
  Bacterial resistance: Kanamycin, 50 μg/mL
  Growth temperature: 37°C
  Growth strain: DH5alpha
  Copy number: High Copy
Gene/Insert
  Gene/Insert name: Atg13-interacting protein (alt name: ATG101)
  Species: H. sapiens (human)
  Insert size (bp): 657
  Entrez Gene: ATG101 (a.k.a. C12orf44)
  Tag / fusion protein: GFP (N terminal on backbone)
  Cloning method: Restriction Enzyme; 5′ cloning site BamHI (not destroyed); 3′ cloning site BamHI (not destroyed)
  Sequencing primers: 5′ EGFP-C
Terms and licenses: Academic/Nonprofit Terms; Industry Terms: Not Available to Industry
How to cite: pEGFP-C1-hAtg101 was a gift from Noboru Mizushima (Addgene plasmid # 22876 ; http://n2t.net/addgene:22876 ; RRID:Addgene_22876)
