>Addgene plasmid #22876 | pEGFP-C1-hAtg101 | addgene partial sequence | sequence record 28850 | 22876 with EGFP-C
CTCGGCTGGACGAGCTGTACAAGTCCGGACTCAGATCTCGAGCTCAAGCTTCGAATTCTGCAGTCGACGG
TACCGCGGGCCCGGGATCCATGAACTGTCGCTCGGAGGTGCTGGAGGTGTCGGTGGAGGGGCGGCAGGTG
GAGGAGGCCATGCTGGCTGTGCTGCACACGGTGCTTCTGCACCGCAGCACAGGCAAGTTCCACTACAAGA
AGGAGGGCACCTACTCCATTGGCACCGTGGGCACCCAGGATGTTGACTGTGACTTCATCGACTTCACTTA
TGTGCGTGTCTCTTCTGAGGAACTGGATCGTGCCCTGCGCAAGGTTGTTGGGGAGTTCAAGGATGCACTG
CGCAACTCTGGTGGCGATGGGCTGGGGCAGATGTCCTTGGAGTTCTACCAGAAGAAGAAGTCTCGCTGGC
CATTCTCAGACGAGTGCATCCCATGGGAAGTGTGGACGGTCAAGGTGCATGTGGTAGCCCTGGCCACGGA
GCAGGAGCGGCAGATCTGCCGGGAGAAGGTGGGTGAGAAACTCTGCGAGAAGATCATCAACATCGTGGAG
GTGATGAATCGGCATGAGTACTTGCCCAAGATGCCCACACAGTCGGAGGTGGATAACGTGTTTGACACAG
GCTTGCGGGACGTGCAGCCCTACCTGTACAAGATCTCCTTCCAGATCACTGATGCCCTGGGCACCTCAGT
CACCACCACCATGCGCAGGCTCATCAAAGACACCCTTGCCCTCTGAGCGTCGCTGGATCTCTGGGAGCTC
CTTGATGGGATCCACCGGATCTAGANNCTGATCATAATCAGCCATACCACATTTGTAGAGGTTTTACTTG
CTTTAAAA
